Addgene plasmid #140422: GS1.2/CURT1C
Purpose: mApple expression regulated by the A. thaliana UBQ10 promoter, mCitrine expression regulated by the A. thaliana CURT1C promoter. nourseothricin acetyl transferase selectable marker (nat)
Depositing lab: Mathias Pribil. Depositing organization: University of Copenhagen.
Backbone
  Vector backbone: pB2GW7
  Backbone manufacturer: https://gateway.psb.ugent.be
  Backbone size w/o insert (bp): 8179
  Modifications to backbone: BASTA resistance marker (bar) replaced with nourseothricin resistance marker (nat).
  Vector type: Plant Expression, Synthetic Biology
  Selectable markers: Nourseothricin/streptothricin
Growth in bacteria
  Bacterial resistance: Spectinomycin, 50 μg/mL
  Growth temperature: 37°C
  Growth strain: DH5alpha
  Copy number: Low Copy
Gene/Insert 1
  Gene/Insert name: mApple
  Species: Synthetic
  Insert size (bp): 711
  Promoter: A. thaliana UBQ10
  Cloning method: Gibson Cloning
  Sequencing primers: 5′ TAGTTTCTAGTTTGTGCGATCG; 3′ ATATGCTCAACACATGAGCGA
Gene/Insert 2
  Gene/Insert name: mCitrine
  Species: Synthetic
  Insert size (bp): 720
  Promoter: A. thaliana CURT1C
  Cloning method: Gibson Cloning
  Sequencing primers: 5′ CTGGTCGAGCTGGACGGCGACG; 3′ CACGAACTCCAGCAGGACCATG
Resource information
  A portion of this plasmid was derived from a plasmid made by: mApple was amplified from mApple-pBAD, a gift from Michael Davidson & Nathan Shaner & Roger Tsien (Addgene plasmid # 54536 ; http://n2t.net/addgene:54536 ; RRID:Addgene_54536). The mCitrine coding sequence was originally obtained from the pET mCitrine LIC cloning vector (a gift from Scott Gradia (Addgene plasmid # 29771)).
Terms and licenses: Academic/Nonprofit Terms; Industry Terms: Not Available to Industry
How to cite: GS1.2/CURT1C was a gift from Mathias Pribil (Addgene plasmid # 140422 ; http://n2t.net/addgene:140422 ; RRID:Addgene_140422)
