[The description below was written by a language model from this plasmid's Addgene catalogue record and pLannotate feature annotations shown in this document.]
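Description:
GS1.2/CURT1C is a plant binary (T-DNA) expression vector built on pB2GW7, in which the original BASTA resistance gene (bar) has been replaced by a nourseothricin acetyltransferase (nat) marker. The backbone carries the pVS1 replication and stability functions (oriV, RepA, StaA), which support maintenance in Agrobacterium. It also carries a ColE1/pBR322-type origin with the bom mobilisation region for propagation in E. coli, where the record lists it as low copy. Bacterial selection is by spectinomycin through the aadA (SmR) gene. Nopaline-type left and right border repeats delimit the region transferred into the plant genome.

Within the borders sit three expression units. The nat marker is driven by the NOS promoter and ends in a NOS terminator, allowing nourseothricin/streptothricin selection of transformants. mApple, a monomeric red fluorescent protein, is expressed from the Arabidopsis thaliana UBQ10 promoter and followed by a CaMV polyadenylation signal. mCitrine, a yellow fluorescent protein, lies in the opposite orientation under the A. thaliana CURT1C promoter and ends in a second NOS terminator. Neither plant promoter is annotated in the feature table, but unannotated stretches lie upstream of both reporters. Between them, the table instead flags fragments resembling spinach PSAH on the opposite strand to mCitrine. The record does not explain these matches, which may reflect sequence within or next to the cloned promoter region. Residual Gateway att sites remain from the backbone, and both inserts were added by Gibson assembly.

The layout suggests a dual-reporter design, in which UBQ10-driven mApple could serve as a reference for CURT1C promoter activity read out as mCitrine. The record itself states only the two promoter–reporter pairings.
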