Features (pLannotate 1.2.2; 24 found; start..end, strand, type, name):
    664..1374    +  CDS            mApple: photostable monomeric derivative of DsRed (Shaner et al., 2008) mammalian codon-optimized
   1380..1400    -  protein_bind   attB2: mutant version of attB; core recombination site for the Gateway® BP reaction BP Clonase™
   1472..1631    +  polyA_signal   CaMV poly(A) signal (fragment): cauliflower mosaic virus polyadenylation signal
   1721..1745    +  misc_feature   RB T-DNA repeat: right border repeat from nopaline C58 T-DNA
   2115..2516    +  CDS            Y4CG_SINFN (fragment): Protein inferred from homology: Swiss-Prot protein existence level 3. From Sinorhizobium fredii (strain NBRC 101917 / NGR234).
   3076..3705    +  CDS            pVS1 StaA: stability protein from the Pseudomonas plasmid pVS1 (Heeb et al., 2000)
   4134..5207    +  CDS            pVS1 RepA: replication protein from the Pseudomonas plasmid pVS1 (Heeb et al., 2000)
   5273..5467    +  rep_origin     pVS1 oriV: origin of replication for the Pseudomonas plasmid pVS1 (Heeb et al., 2000)
   5670..5709    +  CDS            rop (fragment): Rop protein, which maintains plasmids at low copy number; rop
   5811..5951    +  misc_feature   bom: basis of mobility region from pBR322
   6137..6725    -  rep_origin     ori: high-copy-number ColE1/pMB1/pBR322/pUC origin of replication
   6971..7758    -  CDS            SmR (fragment): aminoglycoside adenylyltransferase (Murphy, 1985); aadA; confers resistance to spectinomycin and streptomycin
   7769..7825    -  CDS            GmR (fragment): gentamycin acetyltransferase; aacC1; confers resistance to gentamycin
   8001..8024    -  promoter       Pc promoter (fragment): intI1 (promoter lies within the coding sequence); class 1 integron promoter
   8283..8307    +  misc_feature   LB T-DNA repeat: left border repeat from nopaline C58 T-DNA
   8400..8652    -  terminator     NOS terminator: nopaline synthase terminator and poly(A) signal
   8677..9241    -  CDS            NrsR (fragment): nourseothricin acetyltransferase; Streptomyces noursei nat1; confers resistance to nourseothricin
   9289..9468    -  promoter       NOS promoter: nopaline synthase promoter
   9578..9830    -  terminator     NOS terminator: nopaline synthase terminator and poly(A) signal
   9836..9857    +  protein_bind   attB2 (fragment): mutant version of attB; recombination site for the Gateway® BP reaction BP Clonase™
   9875..10591   -  CDS            mCitrine: mCitrine is a basic (constitutively fluorescent) yellow fluorescent protein published in 2001, derived from Aequorea victoria.
  10888..11238   +  CDS            PSAH (fragment): PSAH_SPIOL - Experimental evidence at protein level: Swiss-Prot protein existence level 1. Possible role could be the docking of the LHC I antenna complex to the core complex. From Spinacia oleracea (Spinach).
  11309..11491   +  CDS            PSAH (fragment): PSAH_SPIOL - Experimental evidence at protein level: Swiss-Prot protein existence level 1. Possible role could be the docking of the LHC I antenna complex to the core complex. From Spinacia oleracea (Spinach).
  11592..11612   -  protein_bind   attL3 (fragment): mutant version of attL; recombination site for the Gateway® LR reaction LR Clonase™
>Addgene plasmid #140422 | GS1.2/CURT1C | addgene full sequence | sequence record 297030 | Addgene NGS Result
TCGACGAGTCAGTAATAAACGGCGTCAAAGTGGTTGCAGCCGGCACACACGAGTCGTGTTTATCAACTCA
AAGCACAAATACTTTTCCTCAACCTAAAAATAAGGCAATTAGCCAAAAACAACTTTGCGTGTAAACAACG
CTCAATACACGTGTCATTTTATTATTAGCTATTGCTTCACCGCCTTAGCTTTCTCGTGACCTAGTCGTCC
TCGTCTTTTCTTCTTCTTCTTCTATAAAACAATACCCAAAGAGCTCTTCTTCTTCACAATTCAGATTTCA
ATTTCTCAAAATCTTAAAAACTTTCTCTCAATTCTCTCTACCGTGATCAAGGTAAATTTCTGTGTTCCTT
ATTCTCTCAAAATCTTCGATTTTGTTTTCGTTCGATCCCAATTTCGTATATGTTCTTTGGTTTAGATTCT
GTTAATCTTAGATCGAAGACGATTTTCTGGGTTTGATCGTTAGATATCATCTTAATTCTCGATTAGGGTT
TCATAGATATCATCCGATTTGTTCAAATAATTTGAGTTTTGTCGAATAATTACTCTTCGATTTGTGATTT
CTATCTAGATCTGGTGTTAGTTTCTAGTTTGTGCGATCGAATTTGTCGATTAATCTGAGTTTTTCTGATT
AACAGGCGGCCGCACTAGTGATATCACAAGTTTATGGTGAGCAAGGGCGAGGAGAATAACATGGCCATCA
TCAAGGAGTTCATGCGCTTCAAGGTGCACATGGAGGGCTCCGTGAACGGCCACGAGTTCGAGATCGAGGG
CGAGGGCGAGGGCCGCCCCTACGAGGCCTTTCAGACCGCTAAGCTGAAGGTGACCAAGGGTGGCCCCCTG
CCCTTCGCCTGGGACATCCTGTCCCCTCAGTTCATGTACGGCTCCAAGGTCTACATTAAGCACCCAGCCG
ACATCCCCGACTACTTCAAGCTGTCCTTCCCCGAGGGCTTCAGGTGGGAGCGCGTGATGAACTTCGAGGA
CGGCGGCATTATTCACGTTAACCAGGACTCCTCCCTGCAGGACGGCGTGTTCATCTACAAGGTGAAGCTG
CGCGGCACCAACTTCCCCTCCGACGGCCCCGTAATGCAGAAGAAGACCATGGGCTGGGAGGCCTCCGAGG
AGCGGATGTACCCCGAGGACGGCGCCCTGAAGAGCGAGATCAAGAAGAGGCTGAAGCTGAAGGACGGCGG
CCACTACGCCGCCGAGGTCAAGACCACCTACAAGGCCAAGAAGCCCGTGCAGCTGCCCGGCGCCTACATC
GTCGACATCAAGTTGGACATCGTGTCCCACAACGAGGACTACACCATCGTGGAACAGTACGAACGCGCCG
AGGGCCGCCACTCCACCGGCGGCATGGACGAGCTGTACAAGTAATCGTTCAGCTTTCTTGTACAAAGTGG
TGATATCCCGCGGCCATGCTAGAGTCCGCAAAAATCACCAGTCTCTCTCTACAAATCTATCTCTCTCTAT
TTTTCTCCAGAATAATGTGTGAGTAGTTCCCAGATAAGGGAATTAGGGTTCTTATAGGGTTTCGCTCATG
TGTTGAGCATATAAGAAACCCTTAGTATGTATTTGTATTTGTAAAATACTTCTATCAATAAAATTTCTAA
TTCCTAAAACCAAAATCCAGTGACCTGCAGGCATGCGACGTCGGGCCCAAGCTTAGCTTGAGCTTGGATC
AGATTGTCGTTTCCCGCCTTCAGTTTAAACTATCAGTGTTTGACAGGATATATTGGCGGGTAAACCTAAG
AGAAAAGAGCGTTTATTAGAATAATCGGATATTTAAAAGGGCGTGAAAAGGTTTATCCGTTCGTCCATTT
GTATGTGCATGCCAACCACAGGGTTCCCCTCGGGATCAAAGTACTTTAAAGTACTTTAAAGTACTTTAAA
GTACTTTGATCCAACCCCTCCGCTGCTATAGTGCAGTCGGCTTCTGACGTTCAGTGCAGCCGTCTTCTGA
AAACGACATGTCGCACAAGTCCTAAGTTACGCGACAGGCTGCCGCCCTGCCCTTTTCCTGGCGTTTTCTT
GTCGCGTGTTTTAGTCGCATAAAGTAGAATACTTGCGACTAGAACCGGAGACATTACGCCATGAACAAGA
GCGCCGCCGCTGGCCTGCTGGGCTATGCCCGCGTCAGCACCGACGACCAGGACTTGACCAACCAACGGGC
CGAACTGCACGCGGCCGGCTGCACCAAGCTGTTTTCCGAGAAGATCACCGGCACCAGGCGCGACCGCCCG
GAGCTGGCCAGGATGCTTGACCACCTACGCCCTGGCGACGTTGTGACAGTGACCAGGCTAGACCGCCTGG
CCCGCAGCACCCGCGACCTACTGGACATTGCCGAGCGCATCCAGGAGGCCGGCGCGGGCCTGCGTAGCCT
GGCAGAGCCGTGGGCCGACACCACCACGCCGGCCGGCCGCATGGTGTTGACCGTGTTCGCCGGCATTGCC
GAGTTCGAGCGTTCCCTAATCATCGACCGCACCCGGAGCGGGCGCGAGGCCGCCAAGGCCCGAGGCGTGA
AGTTTGGCCCCCGCCCTACCCTCACCCCGGCACAGATCGCGCACGCCCGCGAGCTGATCGACCAGGAAGG
CCGCACCGTGAAAGAGGCGGCTGCACTGCTTGGCGTGCATCGCTCGACCCTGTACCGCGCACTTGAGCGC
AGCGAGGAAGTGACGCCCACCGAGGCCAGGCGGCGCGGTGCCTTCCGTGAGGACGCATTGACCGAGGCCG
ACGCCCTGGCGGCCGCCGAGAATGAACGCCAAGAGGAACAAGCATGAAACCGCACCAGGACGGCCAGGAC
GAACCGTTTTTCATTACCGAAGAGATCGAGGCGGAGATGATCGCGGCCGGGTACGTGTTCGAGCCGCCCG
CGCACGTCTCAACCGTGCGGCTGCATGAAATCCTGGCCGGTTTGTCTGATGCCAAGCTGGCGGCCTGGCC
GGCCAGCTTGGCCGCTGAAGAAACCGAGCGCCGCCGTCTAAAAAGGTGATGTGTATTTGAGTAAAACAGC
TTGCGTCATGCGGTCGCTGCGTATATGATGCGATGAGTAAATAAACAAATACGCAAGGGGAACGCATGAA
GGTTATCGCTGTACTTAACCAGAAAGGCGGGTCAGGCAAGACGACCATCGCAACCCATCTAGCCCGCGCC
CTGCAACTCGCCGGGGCCGATGTTCTGTTAGTCGATTCCGATCCCCAGGGCAGTGCCCGCGATTGGGCGG
CCGTGCGGGAAGATCAACCGCTAACCGTTGTCGGCATCGACCGCCCGACGATTGACCGCGACGTGAAGGC
CATCGGCCGGCGCGACTTCGTAGTGATCGACGGAGCGCCCCAGGCGGCGGACTTGGCTGTGTCCGCGATC
AAGGCAGCCGACTTCGTGCTGATTCCGGTGCAGCCAAGCCCTTACGACATATGGGCCACCGCCGACCTGG
TGGAGCTGGTTAAGCAGCGCATTGAGGTCACGGATGGAAGGCTACAAGCGGCCTTTGTCGTGTCGCGGGC
GATCAAAGGCACGCGCATCGGCGGTGAGGTTGCCGAGGCGCTGGCCGGGTACGAGCTGCCCATTCTTGAG
TCCCGTATCACGCAGCGCGTGAGCTACCCAGGCACTGCCGCCGCCGGCACAACCGTTCTTGAATCAGAAC
CCGAGGGCGACGCTGCCCGCGAGGTCCAGGCGCTGGCCGCTGAAATTAAATCAAAACTCATTTGAGTTAA
TGAGGTAAAGAGAAAATGAGCAAAAGCACAAACACGCTAAGTGCCGGCCGTCCGAGCGCACGCAGCAGCA
AGGCTGCAACGTTGGCCAGCCTGGCAGACACGCCAGCCATGAAGCGGGTCAACTTTCAGTTGCCGGCGGA
GGATCACACCAAGCTGAAGATGTACGCGGTACGCCAAGGCAAGACCATTACCGAGCTGCTATCTGAATAC
ATCGCGCAGCTACCAGAGTAAATGAGCAAATGAATAAATGAGTAGATGAATTTTAGCGGCTAAAGGAGGC
GGCATGGAAAATCAAGAACAACCAGGCACCGACGCCGTGGAATGCCCCATGTGTGGAGGAACGGGCGGTT
GGCCAGGCGTAAGCGGCTGGGTTGTCTGCCGGCCCTGCAATGGCACTGGAACCCCCAAGCCCGAGGAATC
GGCGTGAGCGGTCGCAAACCATCCGGCCCGGTACAAATCGGCGCGGCGCTGGGTGATGACCTGGTGGAGA
AGTTGAAGGCCGCGCAGGCCGCCCAGCGGCAACGCATCGAGGCAGAAGCACGCCCCGGTGAATCGTGGCA
AGCGGCCGCTGATCGAATCCGCAAAGAATCCCGGCAACCGCCGGCAGCCGGTGCGCCGTCGATTAGGAAG
CCGCCCAAGGGCGACGAGCAACCAGATTTTTTCGTTCCGATGCTCTATGACGTGGGCACCCGCGATAGTC
GCAGCATCATGGACGTGGCCGTTTTCCGTCTGTCGAAGCGTGACCGACGAGCTGGCGAGGTGATCCGCTA
CGAGCTTCCAGACGGGCACGTAGAGGTTTCCGCAGGGCCGGCCGGCATGGCCAGTGTGTGGGATTACGAC
CTGGTACTGATGGCGGTTTCCCATCTAACCGAATCCATGAACCGATACCGGGAAGGGAAGGGAGACAAGC
CCGGCCGCGTGTTCCGTCCACACGTTGCGGACGTACTCAAGTTCTGCCGGCGAGCCGATGGCGGAAAGCA
GAAAGACGACCTGGTAGAAACCTGCATTCGGTTAAACACCACGCACGTTGCCATGCAGCGTACGAAGAAG
GCCAAGAACGGCCGCCTGGTGACGGTATCCGAGGGTGAAGCCTTGATTAGCCGCTACAAGATCGTAAAGA
GCGAAACCGGGCGGCCGGAGTACATCGAGATCGAGCTAGCTGATTGGATGTACCGCGAGATCACAGAAGG
CAAGAACCCGGACGTGCTGACGGTTCACCCCGATTACTTTTTGATCGATCCCGGCATCGGCCGTTTTCTC
TACCGCCTGGCACGCCGCGCCGCAGGCAAGGCAGAAGCCAGATGGTTGTTCAAGACGATCTACGAACGCA
GTGGCAGCGCCGGAGAGTTCAAGAAGTTCTGTTTCACCGTGCGCAAGCTGATCGGGTCAAATGACCTGCC
GGAGTACGATTTGAAGGAGGAGGCGGGGCAGGCTGGCCCGATCCTAGTCATGCGCTACCGCAACCTGATC
GAGGGCGAAGCATCCGCCGGTTCCTAATGTACGGAGCAGATGCTAGGGCAAATTGCCCTAGCAGGGGAAA
AAGGTCGAAAAGGTCTCTTTCCTGTGGATAGCACGTACATTGGGAACCCAAAGCCGTACATTGGGAACCG
GAACCCGTACATTGGGAACCCAAAGCCGTACATTGGGAACCGGTCACACATGTAAGTGACTGATATAAAA
GAGAAAAAAGGCGATTTTTCCGCCTAAAACTCTTTAAAACTTATTAAAACTCTTAAAACCCGCCTGGCCT
GTGCATAACTGTCTGGCCAGCGCACAGCCGAAGAGCTGCAAAAAGCGCCTACCCTTCGGTCGCTGCGCTC
CCTACGCCCCGCCGCTTCGCGTCGGCCTATCGCGGCCGCTGGCCGCTCAAAAATGGCTGGCCTACGGCCA
GGCAATCTACCAGGGCGCGGACAAGCCGCGCCGTCGCCACTCGACCGCCGGCGCCCACATCAAGGCACCC
TGCCTCGCGCGTTTCGGTGATGACGGTGAAAACCTCTGACACATGCAGCTCCCGGAGACGGTCACAGCTT
GTCTGTAAGCGGATGCCGGGAGCAGACAAGCCCGTCAGGGCGCGTCAGCGGGTGTTGGCGGGTGTCGGGG
CGCAGCCATGACCCAGTCACGTAGCGATAGCGGAGTGTATACTGGCTTAACTATGCGGCATCAGAGCAGA
TTGTACTGAGAGTGCACCATATGCGGTGTGAAATACCGCACAGATGCGTAAGGAGAAAATACCGCATCAG
GCGCTCTTCCGCTTCCTCGCTCACTGACTCGCTGCGCTCGGTCGTTCGGCTGCGGCGAGCGGTATCAGCT
CACTCAAAGGCGGTAATACGGTTATCCACAGAATCAGGGGATAACGCAGGAAAGAACATGTGAGCAAAAG
GCCAGCAAAAGGCCAGGAACCGTAAAAAGGCCGCGTTGCTGGCGTTTTTCCATAGGCTCCGCCCCCCTGA
CGAGCATCACAAAAATCGACGCTCAAGTCAGAGGTGGCGAAACCCGACAGGACTATAAAGATACCAGGCG
TTTCCCCCTGGAAGCTCCCTCGTGCGCTCTCCTGTTCCGACCCTGCCGCTTACCGGATACCTGTCCGCCT
TTCTCCCTTCGGGAAGCGTGGCGCTTTCTCATAGCTCACGCTGTAGGTATCTCAGTTCGGTGTAGGTCGT
TCGCTCCAAGCTGGGCTGTGTGCACGAACCCCCCGTTCAGCCCGACCGCTGCGCCTTATCCGGTAACTAT
CGTCTTGAGTCCAACCCGGTAAGACACGACTTATCGCCACTGGCAGCAGCCACTGGTAACAGGATTAGCA
GAGCGAGGTATGTAGGCGGTGCTACAGAGTTCTTGAAGTGGTGGCCTAACTACGGCTACACTAGAAGGAC
AGTATTTGGTATCTGCGCTCTGCTGAAGCCAGTTACCTTCGGAAAAAGAGTTGGTAGCTCTTGATCCGGC
AAACAAACCACCGCTGGTAGCGGTGGTTTTTTTGTTTGCAAGCAGCAGATTACGCGCAGAAAAAAAGGAT
CTCAAGAAGATCCTTTGATCTTTTCTACGGGGTCTGACGCTCAGTGGAACGAAAACTCACGTTAAGGGAT
TTTGGTCATGCATGATATATCTCCCAATTTGTGTAGGGCTTATTATGCACGCTTAAAAATAATAAAAGCA
GACTTGACCTGATAGTTTGGCTGTGAGCAATTATGTGCTTAGTGCATCTAACGCTTGAGTTAAGCCGCGC
CGCGAAGCGGCGTCGGCTTGAACGAATTTCTAGCTAGACATTATTTGCCGACTACCTTGGTGATCTCGCC
TTTCACGTAGTGGACAAATTCTTCCAACTGATCTGCGCGCGAGGCCAAGCGATCTTCTTCTTGTCCAAGA
TAAGCCTGTCTAGCTTCAAGTATGACGGGCTGATACTGGGCCGGCAGGCGCTCCATTGCCCAGTCGGCAG
CGACATCCTTCGGCGCGATTTTGCCGGTTACTGCGCTGTACCAAATGCGGGACAACGTAAGCACTACATT
TCGCTCATCGCCAGCCCAGTCGGGCGGCGAGTTCCATAGCGTTAAGGTTTCATTTAGCGCCTCAAATAGA
TCCTGTTCAGGAACCGGATCAAAGAGTTCCTCCGCCGCTGGACCTACCAAGGCAACGCTATGTTCTCTTG
CTTTTGTCAGCAAGATAGCCAGATCAATGTCGATCGTGGCTGGCTCGAAGATACCTGCAAGAATGTCATT
GCGCTGCCATTCTCCAAATTGCAGTTCGCGCTTAGCTGGATAACGCCACGGAATGATGTCGTCGTGCACA
ACAATGGTGACTTCTACAGCGCGGAGAATCTCGCTCTCTCCAGGGGAAGCCGAAGTTTCCAAAAGGTCGT
TGATCAAAGCTCGCCGCGTTGTTTCATCAAGCCTTACGGTCACCGTAACCAGCAAATCAATATCACTGTG
TGGCTTCAGGCCGCCATCCACTGCGGAGCCGTACAAATGTACGGCCAGCAACGTCGGTTCGAGATGGCGC
TCGATGACGCCAACTACCTCTGATAGTTGAGTCGATACTTCGGCGATCACCGCTTCCCCCATGATGTTTA
ACTTTGTTTTAGGGCGACTGCCCTGCTGCGTAACATCGTTGCTGCTCCATAACATCAAACATCGACCCAC
GGCGTAACGCGCTTGCTGCTTGGATGCCCGAGGCATAGACTGTACCCCAAAAAAACAGTCATAACAAGCC
ATGAAAACCGCCACTGCGCCGTTACCAACGCTGCGTTCGGTCAAGGTTCTGGACCAGTTGCGTGAGCGCA
TACGCTACTTGCATTACAGCTTACGAACCGAACAGGCTTATGTCCACTGGGTTCGTGCCCGAATTGATCA
CAGGCAGCAACGCTCTGTCATCGTTACAATCAACATGCTACCCTCCGCGAGATCATCCGTGTTTCAAACC
CGGCAGCTTAGTTGCCGTTCTTCCGAATAGCATCGGTAACATGAGCAAAGTCTGCCGCCTTACAACGGCT
CTCCCGCTGACGCCGTCCCGGACTGATGGGCTGCCTGTATCGAGTGGTGATTTTGTGCCGAGCTGCCGGT
CGGGGAGCTGTTGGCTGGCTGGTGGCAGGATATATTGTGGTGTAAACAAATTGACGCTTAGACAACTTAA
TAACACATTGCGGACGTTTTTAATGTACTGAATTAACGCCGAATTGAATTATCAGCTTGCATGCCGGTCG
ATCTAGTAACATAGATGACACCGCGCGCGATAATTTATCCTAGTTTGCGCGCTATATTTTGTTTTCTATC
GCGTATTAAATGTATAATTGCGGGACTCTAATCATAAAAACCCATCTCATAAATAACGTCATGCATTACA
TGTTAATTATTACATGCTTAACGTAATTCAACAGAAATTATATGATAATCATCGCAAGACCGGCAACAGG
ATTCAATCTTAAGAAACTTTATTGCCAAATGTTTGAACGATCTGCTTGACTCTAGGGGTCATCATTAGGG
GCAGGGCATGCTCATGTAGAGCGCCTGCTCGCCGTCCGAGGCGGTGCCGTCGTACAGGGCGGTGTCCAGG
CCGCAGAGGGTGAACCCCATCCGCCGGTACGCGTGGATCGCCGGTGCGTTGACGTTGGTGACCTCCAGCC
AGAGGTGCCCGGCACCCCGCTCGCGGGCGAACTCCGTCGCGAGCCCCATCAACGCGCGCCCGACCCCGTG
CCCCCGGTGCTCCGGGGCGACCTCGATGTCCTCGACGGTCAGCCGGCGGTTCCAGCCGGAGTACGAGACG
ACCACGAAGCCCGCCAGGTCGCCGTCGTCCCCGTACGCGACGAACGTCCGAGAGTCCGGGTCACCGTCCT
CCCCGTCGTCCGATTCGTCGTCCGATTCGTCGTCGGGGAACACCTTGGTCAGGGGCGGGTCCACCGGCAC
CTCCCGCAGGGTGAAGCCGTCCCCGGTGGCGGTGACGCGGAAGACGGTGTCGGTGGTGAAGGACCCATCC
AGTGCCTCGATGGCCTCGGCGTCCCCCGGGACACTGGTGCGGTACCGGTAAGCCGTGTCGTCAAGAGTGG
TACCCATGGTAGATCCCCTCGATCGAGTTGAGAGTGAATATGAGACTCTAATTGGATACCGAGGGGAATT
TATGGAACGTCAGTGGAGCATTTTTGACAAGAAATATTTGCTAGCTGATAGTGACCTTAGGCGACTTTTG
AACGCGCAATAATGGTTTCTGACGTATGTGCTTAGCTCATTAAACTCCAGAAACCCGCGGCTCAGTGGCT
CCTTCAACGTTGCGGTTCTGTCAGTTCCAAACGTAAAACGGCTTGTCCCGCGTCATCGGCGGGGGTCATA
ACGTGACTCCCTTAATTCTCCGCTCATGATTGATAATTCGAGCTCTCCCATATGGTCGATCTAGTAACAT
AGATGACACCGCGCGCGATAATTTATCCTAGTTTGCGCGCTATATTTTGTTTTCTATCGCGTATTAAATG
TATAATTGCGGGACTCTAATCATAAAAACCCATCTCATAAATAACGTCATGCATTACATGTTAATTATTA
CATGCTTAACGTAATTCAACAGAAATTATATGATAATCATCGCAAGACCGGCAACAGGATTCAATCTTAA
GAAACTTTATTGCCAAATGTTTGAACGATCTGCCAACTTTGTACAAGAAAGCTGGGTCGGCGCGCCCACC
CTTACTTGTACAGCTCGTCCATGCCGAGAGTGATCCCGGCGGCGGTCACGAACTCCAGCAGGACCATGTG
ATCGCGCTTCTCGTTGGGGTCTTTGCTCAGCTTGGACTGGTAGCTCAGGTAGTGGTTGTCGGGCAGCAGC
ACGGGGCCGTCGCCGATGGGGGTGTTCTGCTGGTAGTGGTCGGCGAGCTGCACGCTGCCGTCCTCGATGT
TGTGGCGGATCTTGAAGTTCACCTTGATGCCGTTCTTCTGCTTGTCGGCCATGATATAGACGTTGTGGCT
GTTGTAGTTGTACTCCAGCTTGTGCCCCAGGATGTTGCCGTCCTCCTTGAAGTCGATGCCCTTCAGCTCG
ATGCGGTTCACCAGGGTGTCGCCCTCGAACTTCACCTCGGCGCGGGTCTTGTAGTTGCCGTCGTCCTTGA
AGAAGATGGTGCGCTCCTGGACGTAGCCTTCGGGCATGGCGGACTTGAAGAAGTCGTGCTGCTTCATGTG
GTCGGGGTAGCGGGCGAAGCACATCAGGCCGTAGCCGAAGGTGGTCACGAGGGTGGGCCAGGGCACGGGC
AGCTTGCCGGTGGTGCAGATGAACTTCAGGGTCAGCTTGCCGTAGGTGGCATCGCCCTCGCCCTCGCCGG
ACACGCTGAACTTGTGGCCGTTTACGTCGCCGTCCAGCTCGACCAGGATGGGCACCACCCCGGTGAACAG
CTCCTCGCCCTTGCTCACCATTCTTTAAAAAAATAAAAAGAACAGAACAAAAAAATTGAAACTTTAGAGA
TTTTGATTCGATTTTGGAGACAGAGACGAAGAAATTTTTGGTTATGGATTAGAGATAGCCTTATCTTTTT
ATAATCCACGTGGCATTTCCTAAGTGGCATATCAAATCTCAAAGATGACAACCCAATTCGCCACGTGGCA
GAACAAGATCTATCAAATGAGTGAAGAAGATTCTCCACTATACAAATTACATCAATCCACTCACTTACTT
TGGCAACAAACAAACAACAACAAAGAGAGAAATTAACATGGCGTCTTTTGCAACCATCGCCGCCGTACAA
CCTTCTGCCGCCGTGAAAGGACTTGGAGGTAGCTCTCTTGCCGGAGCTAAGCTCTTCATCAAACCTTCTC
GCCAAAGCTTCAAAACCAAATCCACCAGGTAAAGTTTAAAGCTTTGAAATTTGGAATCTTGGATTGACAT
TGATGAGGATTGGTATTAAAGAAAGGATGTTACTTTTGATTGTTTGTGTAGAGCTGGTGCTGTGGTGGCT
AAGTATGGAGACAAAAGTGTATACTTTGATTTAGAAGATTTGGGTAACACAACAGGACAATGGGATGTGT
ATGGATCTGATGCTCCTTCTCCTTATAACCCACTTCAGGTTTTTGTACACTCTTAAATCTTTAGATCTAT
ATGCTTCTTCAAATTCTAAGACTTTGTGATTATGTTGCTTGCAGAGCAAGTTCTTTGAGACATTTGCTGC
TCCTTTCACAAAGAGAGGTTTGCTTCTCAAATTTTTGATTCTTGGAGGAGGCTCTTTGCTTACATATGTT
AGTGCGAACTCTACCGGCGATGTTCTTCCGATTAAGAGAGGTCCTCAAGAGCCACCTAAGCTCGGTCCTC
GCGGCAAGCTTTAAATTAGCTTTCTAAAATCTTTCAAAAAGTCAGAAACTTTCTCCCCAATTCTATGAAC
CCTATTTATGTATATTGTACTGTGTTGTGTTAATTGCTTTGGCATTGCTCATCAATTTGTTGG
